>Addgene plasmid #114908 | HAESA D03_pECIA14 | addgene full sequence | sequence record 296423 | Addgene NGS Result
GTAAAACGACGGCCAGTGAATTAATTCGTTGCAGGACAGGATGTGGTGCCCGATGTGACTAGCTCTTTGC
TGCAGGCCGTCCTATCCTCTGGTTCCGATAAGAGACCCAGAACTCCGGCCCCCCACCGCCCACCGCCACC
CCCATACATATGTGGTACGCAAGTAAGAGTGCCTGCGCATGCCCCATGTGCCCCACCAAGAGCTTTGCAT
CCCATACAAGTCCCCAAAGTGGAGAACCGAACCAATTCTTCGCGGGCAGAACAAAAGCTTCTGCACACGT
CTCCACTCGAATTTGGAGCCGGCCGGCGTGTGCAAAAGAGGTGAATCGAACGAAAGACCCGTGTGTAAAG
CCGCGTTTCCAAAATGTATAAAACCGAGAGCATCTGGCCAATGTGCATCAGTTGTGGTCAGCAGCAAAAT
CAAGTGAATCATCTCAGTGCAACTAAAGGGGGGATCCGATCTCAATATGAAGTTATGCATATTACTGGCC
GTCGTGGCCTTTGTTGGCCTCTCGCTCGGGTCTCTAAACCAAGATGCCACCATTCTCCGGCAAGCCAAAC
TGGGCTTATCCGACCCGGCCCAGTCCCTATCTTCATGGTCCGACAACAACGACGTCACCCCATGCAAGTG
GCTAGGCGTGAGCTGCGACGCCACGTCAAACGTTGTCTCCGTCGATCTCTCAAGCTTCATGCTCGTCGGA
CCTTTCCCCTCCATCCTCTGCCACCTTCCTTCTCTCCATTCCCTCTCTCTATATAATAACTCCATCAATG
GCTCTCTCTCCGCCGACGACTTCGATACGTGTCACAATCTCATCAGTCTTGATTTATCGGAGAATCTATT
GGTTGGATCCATCCCAAAGTCACTTCCTTTCAATCTCCCAAACCTCAAGTTCCTTGAAATCTCCGGAAAC
AACTTATCAGACACGATCCCGTCGAGCTTCGGAGAGTTTCGAAAGCTTGAGTCTTTAAACCTCGCCGGTA
ACTTCCTCTCCGGTACAATTCCCGCCTCTCTCGGTAACGTCACGACTCTTAAAGAACTCAAACTCGCTTA
CAATTTGTTTTCTCCGAGTCAAATCCCGAGTCAACTCGGAAACCTCACGGAGCTCCAAGTTCTCTGGCTC
GCCGGCTGCAACCTCGTCGGTCCGATACCTCCGTCTCTGTCCCGGTTAACTAGTTTGGTTAACTTGGATT
TGACATTTAACCAACTCACAGGATCTATCCCAAGTTGGATCACGCAGCTAAAAACCGTCGAGCAAATCGA
ACTATTCAACAACTCGTTCTCAGGCGAGTTACCAGAATCCATGGGTAACATGACGACGCTAAAAAGATTC
GACGCGTCGATGAATAAGCTGACAGGAAAAATACCCGACAACTTGAATCTGTTAAACCTCGAGTCACTCA
ATCTCTTCGAGAACATGCTCGAAGGTCCTTTACCGGAGAGCATAACTCGCTCCAAAACCTTGTCAGAACT
CAAGCTTTTCAACAACAGACTCACCGGAGTATTACCGAGTCAACTCGGCGCTAACTCACCGTTACAGTAC
GTGGACTTATCGTATAACCGATTTTCCGGCGAAATACCGGCGAATGTCTGCGGTGAAGGGAAGCTAGAGT
ATCTAATTCTTATAGACAATTCGTTTTCAGGAGAAATCTCTAATAATCTCGGAAAGTGTAAGAGCTTGAC
CCGGGTCCGATTGAGTAACAACAAGCTTTCGGGTCAAATCCCACATGGATTCTGGGGATTGCCTCGCTTG
TCACTTCTCGAACTCTCTGACAATTCGTTCACCGGAAGTATTCCTAAGACGATCATCGGCGCGAAGAATC
TATCGAACCTACGAATCTCAAAGAATCGATTTTCAGGTTCAATCCCCAACGAAATCGGATCGCTTAACGG
AATAATCGAGATTTCCGGAGCGGAGAATGATTTCTCCGGTGAGATTCCTGAAAGCTTGGTGAAATTGAAG
CAATTGAGCAGGCTTGATCTCAGTAAGAATCAACTCTCCGGTGAGATTCCTAGAGAACTTCGTGGTTGGA
AGAATCTAAACGAGCTTAATTTGGCTAATAATCATCTCTCCGGTGAAATCCCTAAAGAAGTCGGAATCTT
ACCTGTTCTCAATTACCTTGACCTTTCAAGCAATCAATTCTCCGGTGAGATTCCGTTGGAGTTACAGAAT
CTGAAGCTAAACGTTTTAAACCTTTCGTATAATCACCTCTCCGGTAAAATCCCTCCTCTCTACGCTAATA
AAATCTACGCACATGACTTCATCGGAAATCCCGGTTTATGTGTTGATCTCGACGGCCTTTGTCGGAAGAT
CACACGGTCTCTGGAGGTGCTGTTCCAGGGACCAAGCGGCAATCCCGGCGGCGATCTGGCCCCCCAGATG
CTGCGCGAGCTGCAGGAGACCAATGCCGCCCTGCAGGACGTGCGCGAGCTGCTGCGCCACCGCGTGAAGG
AGATCACCTTCCTGAAGAACACCGTGATGGAGTGCGACGCCTGCGGCATGCAGCCCTCTAGAGGCTCCGG
CTCCATCATCCCAGTTGAGGAGGAGAACCCGGACTTCTGGAACCGCGAGGCAGCCGAGGCCCTGGGTGCC
GCCAAGAAGCTGCAGCCTGCACAGACAGCCGCCAAGAACCTCATCATCTTCCTGGGCGATGGGATGGGGG
TGTCTACGGTGACAGCTGCCAGGATCCTAAAAGGGCAGAAGAAGGACAAACTGGGGCCTGAGATACCCCT
GGCCATGGACCGCTTCCCATATGTGGCTCTGTCCAAGACATACAATGTAGACAAACATGTGCCAGACAGT
GGAGCCACAGCCACGGCCTACCTGTGCGGGGTCAAGGGCAACTTCCAGACCATTGGCTTGAGTGCAGCCG
CCCGCTTTAACCAGTGCAACACGACACGCGGCAACGAGGTCATCTCCGTGATGAATCGGGCCAAGAAAGC
AGGGAAGTCAGTGGGAGTGGTAACCACCACACGAGTGCAGCACGCCTCGCCAGCCGGCACCTACGCCCAC
ACGGTGAACCGCAACTGGTACTCGGACGCCGACGTGCCTGCCTCGGCCCGCCAGGAGGGGTGCCAGGACA
TCGCTACGCAGCTCATCTCCAACATGGACATTGACGTGATCCTAGGTGGAGGCCGAAAGTACATGTTTCG
CATGGGAACCCCAGACCCTGAGTACCCAGATGACTACAGCCAAGGTGGGACCAGGCTGGACGGGAAGAAT
CTGGTGCAGGAATGGCTGGCGAAGCGCCAGGGTGCCCGGTATGTGTGGAACCGCACTGAGCTCATGCAGG
CTTCCCTGGACCCGTCTGTGACCCATCTCATGGGTCTCTTTGAGCCTGGAGACATGAAATACGAGATCCA
CCGAGACTCCACACTGGACCCCTCCCTGATGGAGATGACAGAGGCTGCCCTGCGCCTGCTGAGCAGGAAC
CCCCGCGGCTTCTTCCTCTTCGTGGAGGGTGGTCGCATCGACCATGGTCATCATGAAAGCAGGGCTTACC
GGGCACTGACTGAGACGATCATGTTCGACGACGCCATTGAGAGGGCGGGCCAGCTCACCAGCGAGGAGGA
CACGCTGAGCCTCGTCACTGCCGACCACTCCCACGTCTTCTCCTTCGGAGGCTACCCCCTGCGAGGGAGC
TCCATCTTCGGGCTGGCCCCTGGCAAGGCCCGGGACAGGAAGGCCTACACGGTCCTCCTATACGGAAACG
GTCCAGGCTATGTGCTCAAGGACGGCGCCCGGCCGGATGTTACCGAGAGCGAGAGCGGGAGCCCCGAGTA
TCGGCAGCAGTCAGCAGTGCCCCTGGACGAAGAGACCCACGCAGGCGAGGACGTGGCGGTGTTCGCGCGC
GGCCCGCAGGCGCACCTGGTTCACGGCGTGCAGGAGCAGACCTTCATAGCGCACGTCATGGCCTTCGCCG
CCTGCCTGGAGCCCTACACCGCCTGCGACCTGGCGCCCCCCGCCGGCACCACCGACGCCGCGCACCCGGG
TTCTAGAGGAAGCACCTCCGGCGATAACGATTACAAGGATGATGATGATAAGGCCAGCGGCACCGGTCAT
CATCACCATCACCATTGAGTTTAAACCCGCTGATCAGCCTCGACTGTGCCTTCTAAGGCCTGAGCTCGCT
GATCAGCCTCGATCGAGGATCCAGACATGATAAGATACATTGATGAGTTTGGACAAACCACAACTAGAAT
GCAGTGAAAAAAATGCTTTATTTGTGAAATTTGTGATGCTATTGCTTTATTTGTAACCATTATAAGCTGC
AATAAACAAGTTAACAACAACAATTGCATTCATTTTATGTTTCAGGTTCAGGGGGAGGTGTGGGAGGTTT
TTTAAAGCAAGTAAAACCTCTACAAATGTGGTATGGCTGATTATGATCAGTCGACCTGCAGGCATGCAAG
CTTGGCGTAATCATGGTCATAGCTGTTTCCTGTGTGAAATTGTTATCCGCTCACAATTCCACACAACATA
CGAGCCGGAAGCATAAAGTGTAAAGCCTGGGGTGCCTAATGAGTGAGCTAACTCACATTAATTGCGTTGC
GCTCACTGCCCGCTTTCCAGTCGGGAAACCTGTCGTGCCAGCTGCATTAATGAATCGGCCAACGCGCGGG
GAGAGGCGGTTTGCGTATTGGGCGCTCTTCCGCTTCCTCGCTCACTGACTCGCTGCGCTCGGTCGTTCGG
CTGCGGCGAGCGGTATCAGCTCACTCAAAGGCGGTAATACGGTTATCCACAGAATCAGGGGATAACGCAG
GAAAGAACATGTGAGCAAAAGGCCAGCAAAAGGCCAGGAACCGTAAAAAGGCCGCGTTGCTGGCGTTTTT
CCATAGGCTCCGCCCCCCTGACGAGCATCACAAAAATCGACGCTCAAGTCAGAGGTGGCGAAACCCGACA
GGACTATAAAGATACCAGGCGTTTCCCCCTGGAAGCTCCCTCGTGCGCTCTCCTGTTCCGACCCTGCCGC
TTACCGGATACCTGTCCGCCTTTCTCCCTTCGGGAAGCGTGGCGCTTTCTCATAGCTCACGCTGTAGGTA
TCTCAGTTCGGTGTAGGTCGTTCGCTCCAAGCTGGGCTGTGTGCACGAACCCCCCGTTCAGCCCGACCGC
TGCGCCTTATCCGGTAACTATCGTCTTGAGTCCAACCCGGTAAGACACGACTTATCGCCACTGGCAGCAG
CCACTGGTAACAGGATTAGCAGAGCGAGGTATGTAGGCGGTGCTACAGAGTTCTTGAAGTGGTGGCCTAA
CTACGGCTACACTAGAAGAACAGTATTTGGTATCTGCGCTCTGCTGAAGCCAGTTACCTTCGGAAAAAGA
GTTGGTAGCTCTTGATCCGGCAAACAAACCACCGCTGGTAGCGGTGGTTTTTTTGTTTGCAAGCAGCAGA
TTACGCGCAGAAAAAAAGGATCTCAAGAAGATCCTTTGATCTTTTCTACGGGGTCTGACGCTCAGTGGAA
CGAAAACTCACGTTAAGGGATTTTGGTCATGAGATTATCAAAAAGGATCTTCACCTAGATCCTTTTAAAT
TAAAAATGAAGTTTTAAATCAATCTAAAGTATATATGAGTAAACTTGGTCTGACAGTTACCAATGCTTAA
TCAGTGAGGCACCTATCTCAGCGATCTGTCTATTTCGTTCATCCATAGTTGCCTGACTCCCCGTCGTGTA
GATAACTACGATACGGGAGGGCTTACCATCTGGCCCCAGTGCTGCAATGATACCGCGAGACCCACGCTCA
CCGGCTCCAGATTTATCAGCAATAAACCAGCCAGCCGGAAGGGCCGAGCGCAGAAGTGGTCCTGCAACTT
TATCCGCCTCCATCCAGTCTATTAATTGTTGCCGGGAAGCTAGAGTAAGTAGTTCGCCAGTTAATAGTTT
GCGCAACGTTGTTGCCATTGCTACAGGCATCGTGGTGTCACGCTCGTCGTTTGGTATGGCTTCATTCAGC
TCCGGTTCCCAACGATCAAGGCGAGTTACATGATCCCCCATGTTGTGCAAAAAAGCGGTTAGCTCCTTCG
GTCCTCCGATCGTTGTCAGAAGTAAGTTGGCCGCAGTGTTATCACTCATGGTTATGGCAGCACTGCATAA
TTCTCTTACTGTCATGCCATCCGTAAGATGCTTTTCTGTGACTGGTGAGTACTCAACCAAGTCATTCTGA
GAATAGTGTATGCGGCGACCGAGTTGCTCTTGCCCGGCGTCAATACGGGATAATACCGCGCCACATAGCA
GAACTTTAAAAGTGCTCATCATTGGAAAACGTTCTTCGGGGCGAAAACTCTCAAGGATCTTACCGCTGTT
GAGATCCAGTTCGATGTAACCCACTCGTGCACCCAACTGATCTTCAGCATCTTTTACTTTCACCAGCGTT
TCTGGGTGAGCAAAAACAGGAAGGCAAAATGCCGCAAAAAAGGGAATAAGGGCGACACGGAAATGTTGAA
TACTCATACTCTTCCTTTTTCAATATTATTGAAGCATTTATCAGGGTTATTGTCTCATGAGCGGATACAT
ATTTGAATGTATTTAGAAAAATAAACAAATAGGGGTTCCGCGCACATTTCCCCGAAAAGTGCCACCTGAC
GTCTAAGAAACCATTATTATCATGACATTAACCTATAAAAATAGGCGTATCACGAGGCCCTTTCGTCTCG
CGCGTTTCGGTGATGACGGTGAAAACCTCTGACACATGCAGCTCCCGGAGACGGTCACAGCTTGTCTGTA
AGCGGATGCCGGGAGCAGACAAGCCCGTCAGGGCGCGTCAGCGGGTGTTGGCGGGTGTCGGGGCTGGCTT
AACTATGCGGCATCAGAGCAGATTGTACTGAGAGTGCACCATATGCGGTGTGAAATACCGCACAGATGCG
TAAGGAGAAAATACCGCATCAGGCGCCATTCGCCATTCAGGCTGCGCAACTGTTGGGAAGGGCGATCGGT
GCGGGCCTCTTCGCTATTACGCCAGCTGGCGAAAGGGGGATGTGCTGCAAGGCGATTAAGTTGGGTAACG
CCAGGGTTTTCCCAGTCACGACGTT
Features (pLannotate 1.2.2; 19 found; start..end, strand, type, name):
     23..449     +  promoter       MT promoter: Drosophila metallothionein promoter
    467..520     +  sig_peptide    BiP signal sequence: Drosophila BiP signal sequence
    521..2320    +  CDS            RLK5 (fragment): RLK5_ARATH - Also known as HAE. Experimental evidence at protein level: Swiss-Prot protein existence level 1. Receptor with a dual specificity kinase activity acting on both serine/threonine- and tyrosine-containing substrates that controls floral organ abscission. May interact with the 'INFLORESCENCE DEFICIENT IN ABSCISSION' (IDA) ligands family. From Arabidopsis thaliana (Mouse-ear cress).
   2357..2536    +  CDS            Comp (fragment): COMP_RAT - Experimental evidence at protein level: Swiss-Prot protein existence level 1. May play a role in the structural integrity of cartilage via its interaction with other extracellular matrix proteins such as the collagens and fibronectin. Can mediate the interaction of chondrocytes with the cartilage extracellular matrix through interaction with cell surface integrin receptors. Could play a role in the pathogenesis of osteoarthritis. Potent suppressor of apoptosis in both primary chondrocytes and transformed cells. Suppresses apoptosis by blocking the activation of caspase-3 and by indu
   2524..3976    +  CDS            SEAP (fragment): secreted alkaline phosphatase from human placenta The natural enzyme has a C-terminal transmembrane sequence that is replaced by a GPI anchor.
   4013..4042    +  CDS            2xFLAG (fragment): two tandem FLAG® epitope tags
   4148..4282    -  polyA_signal   SV40 poly(A) signal: SV40 polyadenylation signal
   4305..4389    -  CDS            large T antigen (fragment): large T antigen from SV40 (simian virus 40)
   4389..4413    +  misc_feature   MCS (fragment): pUC18/19 multiple cloning site
   4450..4466    -  protein_bind   lac operator: The lac repressor binds to the lac operator to inhibit transcription in E. coli. This inhibition can be relieved by adding lactose or isopropyl-β-D-thiogalactopyranoside (IPTG). lac repressor encoded by lacI
   4474..4504    -  promoter       lac promoter: promoter for the E. coli lac operon
   4519..4540    -  protein_bind   CAP binding site: CAP binding activates transcription in the presence of cAMP. E. coli catabolite activator protein
   4553..4645    -  CDS            lacI (fragment): lac repressor; lacI; The lac repressor binds to the lac operator to inhibit transcription in E. coli. This inhibition can be relieved by adding lactose or isopropyl-β-D-thiogalactopyranoside (IPTG).
   4828..5416    -  rep_origin     ori: high-copy-number ColE1/pMB1/pBR322/pUC origin of replication
   5587..6447    -  CDS            AmpR: β-lactamase; bla; confers resistance to ampicillin, carbenicillin, and related antibiotics
   6448..6552    -  promoter       AmpR promoter: bla
   6647..6682    +  CDS            rop (fragment): Rop protein, which maintains plasmids at low copy number; rop
   6784..6883    +  misc_feature   bom (fragment): basis of mobility region from pBR322
   6889..21      -  CDS            lacZα (fragment) (across the origin): LacZα fragment of β-galactosidase; lacZ fragment
