[The description below was written by a language model from this plasmid's Addgene catalogue record and pLannotate feature annotations shown in this document.]
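Description:
HAESA D03_pECIA14 is an insect-cell expression plasmid of about 7 kb, built on the pECIA14 backbone and designed for secreted protein production in Drosophila cell culture. It is maintained in E. coli through a high-copy ColE1/pUC-type origin and selected with ampicillin via the β-lactamase gene. The remaining bacterial elements in the annotation (lac promoter and operator, and fragments of lacZα, lacI, rop and bom) are vestiges of the pUC/pBR322-derived cloning backbone and have no role in the payload.

The expression cassette is driven by the copper-inducible Drosophila metallothionein promoter, so production is switched on by adding copper sulfate. A Drosophila BiP signal sequence directs the product into the secretory pathway and is fused in frame to the extracellular leucine-rich repeat domain of Arabidopsis thaliana HAESA (HAE/RLK5, AT4G28490), a receptor kinase that controls floral organ abscission. The kinase portion is not included. Downstream of the ectodomain come the coiled-coil helix of rat COMP, which assembles the fusion into pentamers, then human placental alkaline phosphatase, a FLAG epitope and, according to the depositor, a hexahistidine tag that the automated annotation did not pick up. An SV40 polyadenylation signal lies 3′ of the cassette.

This is the "prey" format of an extracellular interaction assay and is meant to be paired with the corresponding bait construct in pECIA2. Pentamerisation raises avidity so that weak ectodomain interactions can be detected, and the alkaline phosphatase gives an enzymatic readout of prey captured by bait. The plasmid belongs to a collection used to map the interaction network among the extracellular domains of Arabidopsis LRR receptor kinases.
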