Addgene plasmid #114908: HAESA D03_pECIA14
Purpose: Prey vector HAESA D03_pECIA14 should be used with bait vector HAESA D03_pECIA2.
Depositing lab: Youssef Belkhadir. Depositing organization: Gregor Mendel Institute of Molecular Plant Biology. Publication: An extracellular network of Arabidopsis leucine-rich repeat receptor kinases. Smakowska-Luzan E, Mott GA, Parys K, Stegmann M, Howton TC, Layeghifard M, Neuhold J, Lehner A, Kong J, Grunwald K, Weinberger N, Satbhai SB, Mayer D, Busch W, Madalinski M, Stolt-Bergner P, Provart NJ, Mukhtar MS, Zipfel C, Desveaux D, Guttman DS, Belkhadir Y. Nature. 2018 Jan 18;553(7688):342-346. doi: 10.1038/nature25184. Epub 2018 Jan 10. PubMed 29320478.
Backbone
  Vector backbone: pECIA14
  Backbone manufacturer: Chris Garcia (Addgene plasmid # 47051)
  Vector type: Insect Expression
Growth in bacteria
  Bacterial resistance: Ampicillin, 100 μg/mL
  Growth temperature: 37°C
  Growth strain: DH5alpha
  Copy number: High Copy
Gene/Insert
  Gene/Insert name: AT4G28490
  Species: A. thaliana (mustard weed)
  Entrez Gene: HAE (a.k.a. AT4G28490, F20O9.180, F20O9_180, HAESA, RECEPTOR-LIKE PROTEIN KINASE 5, RLK5)
  Promoter: Metallothionein (Copper-Inducible)
  Cloning method: Ligation Independent Cloning
Terms and licenses: Academic/Nonprofit Terms; Industry Terms: Not Available to Industry
Depositor comments: Plasmid for secreted expression in Drosophila cell culture by induction via CuSO4. Insert is an extracellular domain of indicated LRR-RK, C-terminally tagged with Pentameric rat COMP helix, Alkaline Phosphatase (human, placental), Flag, and hexahistidine tags. Insert Protein Sequence: SLNQDATILRQAKLGLSDPAQSLSSWSDNNDVTPCKWLGVSCDATSNVVSVDLSSFMLVGPFPSILCHLPSLHSLSLYNNSINGSLSADDFDTCHNLISLDLSENLLVGSIPKSLPFNLPNLKFLEISGNNLSDTIPSSFGEFRKLESLNLAGNFLSGTIPASLGNVTTLKELKLAYNLFSPSQIPSQLGNLTELQVLWLAGCNLVGPIPPSLSRLTSLVNLDLTFNQLTGSIPSWITQLKTVEQIELFNNSFSGELPESMGNMTTLKRFDASMNKLTGKIPDNLNLLNLESLNLFENMLEGPLPESITRSKTLSELKLFNNRLTGVLPSQLGANSPLQYVDLSYNRFSGEIPANVCGEGKLEYLILIDNSFSGEISNNLGKCKSLTRVRLSNNKLSGQIPHGFWGLPRLSLLELSDNSFTGSIPKTIIGAKNLSNLRISKNRFSGSIPNEIGSLNGIIEISGAENDFSGEIPESLVKLKQLSRLDLSKNQLSGEIPRELRGWKNLNELNLANNHLSGEIPKEVGILPVLNYLDLSSNQFSGEIPLELQNLKLNVLNLSYNHLSGKIPPLYANKIYAHDFIGNPGLCVDLDGLCRKITRS
How to cite: HAESA D03_pECIA14 was a gift from Youssef Belkhadir (Addgene plasmid # 114908 ; http://n2t.net/addgene:114908 ; RRID:Addgene_114908)
